Addgene plasmid #220052: pAN056
Purpose: Reporter plasmid that expresses a a firefly luciferase gene fused to exons 22-27 of the CFTR gene and a synthetic intron (positive control).
Depositing lab: Blake Wiedenheft. Depositing organization: Montana State University. Publication: Repair of CRISPR-guided RNA breaks enables site-specific RNA excision in human cells. Nemudraia A, Nemudryi A, Wiedenheft B. Science. 2024 Apr 25:eadk5518. doi: 10.1126/science.adk5518. PubMed 38662916.
Backbone
  Vector backbone: pEGFP-N1
  Vector type: Mammalian Expression
Growth in bacteria
  Bacterial resistance: Kanamycin, 50 μg/mL
  Growth temperature: 37°C
  Growth strain: NEB Stable
  Copy number: Unknown
Gene/Insert
  Gene/Insert name: fLuc-CFTR (exons 22-27) (alt names: CFTR; firefly luciferase)
  Species: H. sapiens (human)
  Entrez Gene: CFTR (a.k.a. ABC35, ABCC7, CF, CFTR/MRP, MRP7, TNR-CFTR, dJ760C5.1)
  Cloning method: Gibson Cloning
Terms and licenses: Academic/Nonprofit Terms; Industry Terms: Not Available to Industry
How to cite: pAN056 was a gift from Blake Wiedenheft (Addgene plasmid # 220052 ; http://n2t.net/addgene:220052 ; RRID:Addgene_220052)
