[The description below was written by a language model from this plasmid's Addgene catalogue record and pLannotate feature annotations shown in this document.]
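Description:
pAN056 is a mammalian expression reporter plasmid built on the pEGFP-N1 backbone, carrying a firefly luciferase gene fused to exons 22-27 of human CFTR. It is maintained in bacteria through a high-copy ColE1/pUC-type origin and selected with kanamycin. The Tn5 NeoR/KanR aminoglycoside phosphotransferase is driven by tandem bacterial (bla) and SV40 early promoters and terminated by the HSV TK polyadenylation signal, so the same marker can also confer G418 resistance in mammalian cells. An f1 origin from the parental backbone is also present.

The expression cassette lies on the reverse strand of the 7,071 nt sequence. The CMV immediate-early enhancer and promoter drive the Photinus pyralis luciferase coding sequence, whose annotation spans the numbering origin. This is followed by two annotated CFTR coding segments separated by an unannotated gap of a few hundred nucleotides. The position of that gap is consistent with the synthetic intron named in the catalogue entry, although the feature table does not label it. Downstream are short matches to a FLAG epitope and to SV40 large T antigen; the latter may be a nuclear localisation signal, but the record does not say so. An SV40 poly(A) signal ends the cassette. The small bGH poly(A) and ble fragments appear to be partial annotation matches rather than functional elements.

The depositors describe the plasmid as a positive control luciferase reporter. The associated work concerns CRISPR-guided RNA cleavage and repair to excise specific sites from transcripts in human cells. The record does not state how this control differs from its companion test reporters.
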