Features (pLannotate 1.2.2; 17 found; start..end, strand, type, name):
    581..642     -  misc_feature   MCS (fragment): multiple cloning site
    665..868     -  promoter       CMV promoter: human cytomegalovirus (CMV) immediate early promoter
    869..1172    -  enhancer       CMV enhancer: human cytomegalovirus immediate early enhancer
   1347..1935    -  rep_origin     ori: high-copy-number ColE1/pMB1/pBR322/pUC origin of replication
   2157..2173    +  polyA_signal   bGH poly(A) signal (fragment): bovine growth hormone polyadenylation signal
   2264..2311    -  polyA_signal   HSV TK poly(A) signal: herpes simplex virus thymidine kinase polyadenylation signal (Cole and Stacy, 1985)
   2370..2522    -  CDS            ble (fragment): BLE_KLEPN - Experimental evidence at protein level: Swiss-Prot protein existence level 1. Binding protein with a strong affinity to the bleomycin family of antibiotics. Binds to CL990; an antimitotic-antibiotic compound. From Klebsiella pneumoniae.
   2543..3337    -  CDS            NeoR/KanR: aminoglycoside phosphotransferase from Tn5; aph(3')-II (or nptII); confers resistance to neomycin, kanamycin, and G418 (Geneticin®)
   3372..3729    -  promoter       SV40 promoter: SV40 enhancer and early promoter
   3731..3835    -  promoter       AmpR promoter: bla
   3862..4290    +  rep_origin     f1 ori (sequence partly withheld): f1 bacteriophage origin of replication; arrow indicates direction of (+) strand synthesis
   4324..4445    -  polyA_signal   SV40 poly(A) signal: SV40 polyadenylation signal
   4468..4551    -  CDS            large T antigen (fragment): large T antigen from SV40 (simian virus 40)
   4572..4595    -  CDS            3xFLAG (fragment): three tandem FLAG® epitope tags
   4608..5087    -  CDS            CFTR (fragment): CFTR_HUMAN - Also known as ABCC7. Experimental evidence at protein level: Swiss-Prot protein existence level 1. Epithelial ion channel that plays an important role in the regulation of epithelial ion and water transport and fluid homeostasis (PubMed:26823428). Mediates the transport of chloride ions across the cell membrane (PubMed:10792060, PubMed:11524016, PubMed:11707463, PubMed:12519745, PubMed:15010471, PubMed:12588899, PubMed:17036051, PubMed:19398555, PubMed:19621064, PubMed:22178883, PubMed:25330774, PubMed:1712898, PubMed:8910473, PubMed:9804160, PubMed:12529365, PubMed:17182731, PubM
   5476..5979    -  CDS            CFTR (fragment): CFTR_HUMAN - Also known as ABCC7. Experimental evidence at protein level: Swiss-Prot protein existence level 1. Epithelial ion channel that plays an important role in the regulation of epithelial ion and water transport and fluid homeostasis (PubMed:26823428). Mediates the transport of chloride ions across the cell membrane (PubMed:10792060, PubMed:11524016, PubMed:11707463, PubMed:12519745, PubMed:15010471, PubMed:12588899, PubMed:17036051, PubMed:19398555, PubMed:19621064, PubMed:22178883, PubMed:25330774, PubMed:1712898, PubMed:8910473, PubMed:9804160, PubMed:12529365, PubMed:17182731, PubM
   5998..576     -  CDS            LUCI_PHOPY (across the origin): Experimental evidence at protein level: Swiss-Prot protein existence level 1. Produces green light with a wavelength of 562 nm. From Photinus pyralis (Common eastern firefly) (Lampyris pyralis).
>Addgene plasmid #220052 | pAN056 | addgene full sequence | sequence record 434401 | Addgene NGS Result
AATTGTTTTGTCACGATCAAAGGACTCTGGTACAAAATCGTATTCATTAAAACCGGGAGGTAGATGAGAT
GTGACGAACGTGTACATCGACTGAAATCCCTGGTAATCCGTTTTAGAATCCATGATAATAATTTTCTGGA
TTATTGGTAATTTTTTTTGCACGTTCAAAATTTTTTGCAACCCCTTTTTGGAAACAAACACTACGGTAGG
CTGCGAAATGTTCATACTGTTGAGCAATTCACGTTCATTATAAATGTCGTTCGCGGGCGCAACTGCAACT
CCGATAAATAACGCGCCCAACACCGGCATAAAGAATTGAAGAGAGTTTTCACTGCATACGACGATTCTGT
GATTTGTATTCAGCCCATATCGTTTCATAGCTTCTGCCAACCGAACGGACATTTCGAAGTATTCCGCGTA
CGTGATGTTCACCTCGATATGTGCATCTGTAAAAGCAATTGTTCCAGGAACCAGGGCGTATCTCTTCATA
GCCTTATGCAGTTGCTCTCCAGCGGTTCCATCCTCTAGTGGATAGAATGGCGCCGGGCCTTTCTTTATGT
TTTTGGCGTCTTCCATGGTGGCGGTACCGTCGACTGCAGAATTCGAAGCTTGAGCTCGAGATCTGAGTCC
GGTAGCGCTAGCGGATCTGACGGTTCACTAAACCAGCTCTGCTTATATAGACCTCCCACCGTACACGCCT
ACCGCCCATTTGCGTCAATGGGGCGGAGTTGTTACGACATTTTGGAAAGTCCCGTTGATTTTGGTGCCAA
AACAAACTCCCATTGACGTCAATGGGGTGGAGACTTGGAAATCCCCGTGAGTCAAACCGCTATCCACGCC
CATTGATGTACTGCCAAAACCGCATCACCATGGTAATAGCGATGACTAATACGTAGATGTACTGCCAAGT
AGGAAAGTCCCATAAGGTCATGTACTGGGCATAATGCCAGGCGGGCCATTTACCGTCATTGACGTCAATA
GGGGGCGTACTTGGCATATGATACACTTGATGTACTGCCAAGTGGGCAGTTTACCGTAAATACTCCACCC
ATTGACGTCAATGGAAAGTCCCTATTGGCGTTACTATGGGAACATACGTCATTATTGACGTCAATGGGCG
GGGGTCGTTGGGCGGTCAGCCAGGCGGGCCATTTACCGTAAGTTATGTAACGCGGAACTCCATATATGGG
CTATGAACTAATGACCCCGTAATTGATTACTATTAATAACTAATGCATGGCGGTAATACGGTTATCCACA
GAATCAGGGGATAACGCAGGAAAGAACATGTGAGCAAAAGGCCAGCAAAAGGCCAGGAACCGTAAAAAGG
CCGCGTTGCTGGCGTTTTTCCATAGGCTCCGCCCCCCTGACGAGCATCACAAAAATCGACGCTCAAGTCA
GAGGTGGCGAAACCCGACAGGACTATAAAGATACCAGGCGTTTCCCCCTGGAAGCTCCCTCGTGCGCTCT
CCTGTTCCGACCCTGCCGCTTACCGGATACCTGTCCGCCTTTCTCCCTTCGGGAAGCGTGGCGCTTTCTC
ATAGCTCACGCTGTAGGTATCTCAGTTCGGTGTAGGTCGTTCGCTCCAAGCTGGGCTGTGTGCACGAACC
CCCCGTTCAGCCCGACCGCTGCGCCTTATCCGGTAACTATCGTCTTGAGTCCAACCCGGTAAGACACGAC
TTATCGCCACTGGCAGCAGCCACTGGTAACAGGATTAGCAGAGCGAGGTATGTAGGCGGTGCTACAGAGT
TCTTGAAGTGGTGGCCTAACTACGGCTACACTAGAAGAACAGTATTTGGTATCTGCGCTCTGCTGAAGCC
AGTTACCTTCGGAAAAAGAGTTGGTAGCTCTTGATCCGGCAAACAAACCACCGCTGGTAGCGGTGGTTTT
TTTGTTTGCAAGCAGCAGATTACGCGCAGAAAAAAAGGATCTCAAGAAGATCCTTTGATCTTTTCTACGG
GGTCTGACGCTCAGTGGAACGAAAACTCACGTTAAGGGATTTTGGTCATGAGATTATCAAAAAGGATCTT
CACCTAGATCCTTTTAAATTAAAAATGAAGTTTTAAATCAATCTAAAGTATATATGAGTAACCTGAGGCT
ATGGCAGGGCCTGCCGCCCCGACGTTGGCTGCGAGCCCTGGGCCTTCACCCGAACTTGGGGGGTGGGGTG
GGGAAAAGGAAGAAACGCGGGCGTATTGGCCCCAATGGGGTCTCGGTGGGGTATCGACAGAGTGCCAGCC
CTGGGACCGAACCCCGCGTTTATGAACAAACGACCCAACACCGTGCGTTTTATTCTGTCTTTTTATTGCC
GTCATAGCGCGGGTTCCTTCCGGTATTGTCTCCTTCCGTGTTTCAGTTAGCCTCCCCCTAGGGTGGGCGA
AGAACTCCAGCATGAGATCCCCGCGCTGGAGGATCATCCAGCCGGCGTCCCGGAAAACGATTCCGAAGCC
CAACCTTTCATAGAAGGCGGCGGTGGAATCGAAATCTCGTGATGGCAGGTTGGGCGTCGCTTGGTCGGTC
ATTTCGAACCCCAGAGTCCCGCTCAGAAGAACTCGTCAAGAAGGCGATAGAAGGCGATGCGCTGCGAATC
GGGAGCGGCGATACCGTAAAGCACGAGGAAGCGGTCAGCCCATTCGCCGCCAAGCTCTTCAGCAATATCA
CGGGTAGCCAACGCTATGTCCTGATAGCGGTCCGCCACACCCAGCCGGCCACAGTCGATGAATCCAGAAA
AGCGGCCATTTTCCACCATGATATTCGGCAAGCAGGCATCGCCATGGGTCACGACGAGATCCTCGCCGTC
GGGCATGCTCGCCTTGAGCCTGGCGAACAGTTCGGCTGGCGCGAGCCCCTGATGCTCTTCGTCCAGATCA
TCCTGATCGACAAGACCGGCTTCCATCCGAGTACGTGCTCGCTCGATGCGATGTTTCGCTTGGTGGTCGA
ATGGGCAGGTAGCCGGATCAAGCGTATGCAGCCGCCGCATTGCATCAGCCATGATGGATACTTTCTCGGC
AGGAGCAAGGTGAGATGACAGGAGATCCTGCCCCGGCACTTCGCCCAATAGCAGCCAGTCCCTTCCCGCT
TCAGTGACAACGTCGAGCACAGCTGCGCAAGGAACGCCCGTCGTGGCCAGCCACGATAGCCGCGCTGCCT
CGTCTTGCAGTTCATTCAGGGCACCGGACAGGTCGGTCTTGACAAAAAGAACCGGGCGCCCCTGCGCTGA
CAGCCGGAACACGGCGGCATCAGAGCAGCCGATTGTCTGTTGTGCCCAGTCATAGCCGAATAGCCTCTCC
ACCCAAGCGGCCGGAGAACCTGCGTGCAATCCATCTTGTTCAATCATGCGAAACGATCCTCATCCTGTCT
CTTGATCGATCTTTGCAAAAGCCTAGGCCTCCAAAAAAGCCTCCTCACTACTTCTGGAATAGCTCAGAGG
CCGAGGCGGCCTCGGCCTCTGCATAAATAAAAAAAATTAGTCAGCCATGGGGCGGAGAATGGGCGGAACT
GGGCGGAGTTAGGGGCGGGATGGGCGGAGTTAGGGGCGGGACTATGGTTGCTGACTAATTGAGATGCATG
CTTTGCATACTTCTGCCTGCTGGGGAGCCTGGGGACTTTCCACACCTGGTTGCTGACTAATTGAGATGCA
TGCTTTGCATACTTCTGCCTGCTGGGGAGCCTGGGGACTTTCCACACCCTAACTGACACACATTCCACAG
CTGGTTCTTTCCGCCTCAGGACTCTTCCTTTTTCAATATTATTGAAGCATTTATCAGGGTTATTGTCTCA
TGAGCGGATACATATTTGAATGTATTTAGAAAAATAAACAAATAGGGGTTCCGCGCACATTTCCCCGAAA
AGTGCCACCTG
[124 nt withheld, positions 3862-3985]
C
[91 nt withheld, positions 3987-4077]
A
[49 nt withheld, positions 4079-4127]
CCTTTGACGTTGGAGTCCACGTTCTTT
[37 nt withheld, positions 4155-4191]
ACCCTATCTCGGTCTATTCTTTTGATTTATAAGGGATTTTGCCGATTTCGGCCTATTGGTTAAAAAATGA
GCTGATTTAACAAAAATTTAACGCGAATTTTAACAAAATATTAACGCTTACAATTTACGCCTTAAGATAC
ATTGATGAGTTTGGACAAACCACAACTAGAATGCAGTGAAAAAAATGCTTTATTTGTGAAATTTGTGATG
CTATTGCTTTATTTGTAACCATTATAAGCTGCAATAAACAAGTTAACAACAACAATTGCATTCATTTTAT
GTTTCAGGTTCAGGGGGAGGTGTGGGAGGTTTTTTAAAGCAAGTAAAACCTCTACAAATGTGGTATGGCT
GATTATGATCTAGAGTCGCGGCCGCGATTATTTATCGTCATCGTCTTTGTAGTCGCTACCGCCCCCAAGC
CTTGTATCTTGCACCTCTTCTTCTGTCTCCTCTTTCAGAGCAGCAATCTGGGGCTTAGACTTGCACTTGC
TTGAGTTCCGGTGGGGAAAGAGCTTCACCCTGTCGGAGGGGCTGATGGCTTGCCGGAAGAGGCTCCTCTC
GTTCAGCAGTTTCTGGATGGAATCGTACTGCCGCACTTTGTTCTCTTCTATGACCAAAAATTGTTGGCAT
TCCAGCATTGCTTCTATCCTGTGTTCACAGAGAATTACTGTGCAATCAGCAAATGCTTGTTTTAGAGTTC
TTCTAATTATTTGGTATGTTACTGGATCCAAATGAGCACTGGGTTCATCAAGCAGCAAGATCTTCGCCTT
ACTGAGAACAGATCTAGCCAAGCACATCAACTGCTTGTGGCCATGGCTTAGGACACAGCCCCCATCCACA
AGGACAAAGTCAAGCTTCCCAGGAAACTGTTCTATCACAGATCTGAGCCCAACCTGCAGTTAGAGAAGAT
AGTTCAGATACCACAGAGTTAAAAACACTCAAGCAGTTGACATTCTAAAAATAAACACAGGAGTTCTGAA
AGCTTATGTTTTTCATACCAATCCCTCTACCCCCACTACCTGCCACCATTTGAATTGATTGAGCAAAAGT
CTATTTACAACCTTGACAGCTCAAAAGAATCAGTCTATAACTTGTTACCTCTTTCAAAATCATTTCAGTT
AGGGGTAGGTCCAGTCAAAAGTACCTGTTGCTCCAGGTATGTTAGGGTACTCCATTTTAAAGTTGTGCAC
ACACATACATGCACACAAAGTGTGTAGAATGATGTCAGCTATATCAGCCATTTGTGTTGGTATGAGTTAC
CCCTTTCAAAATCATTTCAGTTAGCAGCCTTACCTCATCTGCAACTTTCCATATTTCTTGATCACTCCAC
TGTTCATAGGGATCCAAGTTTTTTCTAAATGTTCCAGAAAAAATAAATACTTTCTGTGGTATCACTCCAA
AGGCTTTCCTCCACTGTTGCAAAGTTATTGAATCCCAAGACACACCATCGATCTGGATTTCTCCTTCAGT
GTTCAGTAGTCTCAAAAAAGCTGATAACAAAGTACTCTTCCCTGATCCAGTTCTTCCCAAGAGGCCCACC
CTCTGGCCAGGACTTATTGAGAAGGAAATGTTCTCTAATATGGCATTTCCACCTTCTGTGTATTTTGCTG
TGAGATCTTTGACAGTCATTTGGCCCCCTGAGGGCCAGATGTCATCTTTCTTCACGTGTGAATTCTCAAT
AATCATAACTTTCGAGAGTTGGCCATTCTTGTATGGTTTGGTTGACTTGGTAGGTTTACCTTCTGTTGGC
ATGTCAATGAACTTAAAGACTCGGCTCACAGATCGCATGCTACCTCCACTGCCTCCCAATTTGGACTTTC
CGCCCTTCTTGGCCTTTATGAGGATCTCTCTGATTTTTCTTGCGTCGAGTTTTCCGGTAAGACCTTTCGG
TACTTCGTCCACAAACACAACTCCTCCGCGCAACTTTTTCGCGGTTGTTACTTGACTGGCGACGTAATCC
ACGATCTCTTTTTCCGTCATCGTCTTTCCGTGCTCCAAAACAACAACGGCGGCGGGAAGTTCACCGGCGT
CATCGTCGGGAAGACCTGCCACGCCCGCGTCGAAGATGTTGGGGTGTTGTAACAATATCGACTCCAATTC
AGCGGGGGCCACCTGGTATCCTTTGTATTTAATTAAAGACTTCAAGCGGTCAACTATGAAGAAGTGTTCG
TCTTCGTCCCAGTAAGCTATGTCTCCAGAATGTAGCCATCCATCCTTGTCAATCAAGGCGTTGGTCGCTT
CCGGATTGTTTACATAACCGGACATAATCATAGGTCCTCTGACACATAATTCGCCTCTCTGATTAACGCC
CAGCGTTTTCCCGGTATCCAGATCCACAACCTTCGCTTCAAAAAATGGAACAACTTTACCGACCGCGCCC
GGTTTATCATCCCCCTCGGGTGTAATCAGAATAGCTGATGTAGTCTCAGTGAGCCCATATCCTTGTCGTA
TCCCTGGAAGATGGAAGCGTTTTGCAACCGCCTCCCCGACTTCTTTCGAAAGAGGTGCGCCCCCAGAAGC
AATTTCGTGTAAATTAGATAAATCGTATTTGTCAATCAGAGTGCTTTTGGCGAAGAATGAAAATAGGGTT
GGTACTAGCAACGCACTTTGAATTTTGTAATCCTGAAGGGATCGTAAAAACAGCTCTTCTTCAAATCTAT
ACATTAAGACGACTCGAAATCCACATATCAAATATCCGAGTGTAGTAAACATTCCAAAACCGTGATGGAA
TGGAACAACACTTAAAATCGCAGTATCCGGAATGATTTGATTGCCAAAAATAGGATCTCTGGCATGCGAG
AATCTGACGCAGGCAGTTCTATGCGGAAGGGCCACACCCTTAGGTAACCCAGTAGATCCAGAGGAGTTCA
TTATCAGTGC
